Addgene plasmid #47436: pCDNA_B2AR-i-pep
Purpose: FRET sensor for beta2-adrenergic receptor
Depositing lab: Sivaraj Sivaramakrishnan. Depositing organization: University of Michigan. Publication: Detection of G Protein-selective G Protein-coupled Receptor (GPCR) Conformations in Live Cells. Malik RU, Ritt M, Devree BT, Neubig RR, Sunahara RK, Sivaramakrishnan S. J Biol Chem. 2013 Jun 14;288(24):17167-78. doi: 10.1074/jbc.M113.464065. Epub 2013 Apr 29. PubMed 23629648.
Backbone
  Vector backbone: pCDNA5_FRT
  Backbone size w/o insert (bp): 5070
  Total vector size (bp): 8183
  Vector type: Mammalian Expression
  Selectable markers: Hygromycin
Growth in bacteria
  Bacterial resistance: Ampicillin, 100 μg/mL
  Growth temperature: 37°C
  Growth strain: DH5alpha
  Copy number: High Copy
Gene/Insert
  Gene/Insert name: beta2-adrenergic receptor (alt names: ADRB2; beta2-AR)
  Species: H. sapiens (human)
  Insert size (bp): 3181
  GenBank ID: NM_000024.5
  Entrez Gene: ADRB2 (a.k.a. ADRB2R, ADRBR, ARB2, B2AR, BAR, BETA2AR)
  Promoter: pCMV
  Tag / fusion protein: HA (N terminal on insert); mCitrine (C terminal on insert); 10 nm ER/K helix (C terminal on insert); mCerulean (C terminal on insert); i-pep (C terminal on insert)
  Cloning method: Restriction Enzyme; 5′ cloning site HindIII (not destroyed); 3′ cloning site NotI (not destroyed)
  Sequencing primers: 5′ T7 Forward; 3′ BGHR Reverse
Terms and licenses: Academic/Nonprofit Terms; Industry Terms: Not Available to Industry
Depositor comments: Notes: (1) The pCDNA/FRT vector contains an extra XbaI site. (2) The XbaI restriction enzyme is sensitive to dam methylation.
How to cite: pCDNA_B2AR-i-pep was a gift from Sivaraj Sivaramakrishnan (Addgene plasmid # 47436 ; http://n2t.net/addgene:47436 ; RRID:Addgene_47436)
