[The description below was written by a language model from this plasmid's Addgene catalogue record.]
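Description:
pCDNA_B2AR-i-pep is a mammalian expression plasmid built on the pCDNA5_FRT backbone, about 8.2 kb in total, that encodes a single-polypeptide FRET sensor for the human beta2-adrenergic receptor (ADRB2). It is maintained in E. coli as a high-copy plasmid under ampicillin selection. In mammalian cells the selectable marker is hygromycin. pcDNA5/FRT-type backbones generally carry an FRT site, which allows Flp-mediated integration into a matching genomic FRT locus to generate stable lines. No feature table accompanies this record, so the individual backbone elements are not itemised here.

The roughly 3.2 kb insert sits between HindIII and NotI sites, both preserved, and is driven by the CMV promoter. It encodes the receptor with an N-terminal HA epitope tag, followed at the C terminus by mCitrine, a 10 nm ER/K helix, mCerulean and a peptide recorded as "i-pep". The ER/K helix is a semi-rigid alpha-helical linker that holds the two fluorescent proteins apart. When the terminal peptide binds the receptor, the ends of the linker come together and energy transfer from mCerulean (donor) to mCitrine (acceptor) increases. The record does not define i-pep, but the associated study concerns detection of G protein-selective GPCR conformations in live cells. This suggests that the peptide is derived from a Gi-type alpha subunit and probes one G protein-specific receptor state.

The construct is used for live-cell FRET measurement of beta2-adrenergic receptor conformation. The depositor notes that the vector contains an additional XbaI site and that XbaI cleavage is sensitive to dam methylation, which matters for restriction mapping or subcloning.
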