>Addgene plasmid #47436 | pCDNA_B2AR-i-pep | depositor partial sequence | sequence record 67526 | Full plasmid sequence
GACGGATCGGGAGATCTCCCGATCCCCTATGGTGCACTCTCAGTACAATCTGCTCTGATGCCGCATAGTT
AAGCCAGTATCTGCTCCCTGCTTGTGTGTTGGAGGTCGCTGAGTAGTGCGCGAGCAAAATTTAAGCTACA
ACAAGGCAAGGCTTGACCGACAATTGCATGAAGAATCTGCTTAGGGTTAGGCGTTTTGCGCTGCTTCGCG
ATGTACGGGCCAGATATACGCGTTGACATTGATTATTGACTAGTTATTAATAGTAATCAATTACGGGGTC
ATTAGTTCATAGCCCATATATGGAGTTCCGCGTTACATAACTTACGGTAAATGGCCCGCCTGGCTGACCG
CCCAACGACCCCCGCCCATTGACGTCAATAATGACGTATGTTCCCATAGTAACGCCAATAGGGACTTTCC
ATTGACGTCAATGGGTGGAGTATTTACGGTAAACTGCCCACTTGGCAGTACATCAAGTGTATCATATGCC
AAGTACGCCCCCTATTGACGTCAATGACGGTAAATGGCCCGCCTGGCATTATGCCCAGTACATGACCTTA
TGGGACTTTCCTACTTGGCAGTACATCTACGTATTAGTCATCGCTATTACCATGGTGATGCGGTTTTGGC
AGTACATCAATGGGCGTGGATAGCGGTTTGACTCACGGGGATTTCCAAGTCTCCACCCCATTGACGTCAA
TGGGAGTTTGTTTTGGCACCAAAATCAACGGGACTTTCCAAAATGTCGTAACAACTCCGCCCCATTGACG
CAAATGGGCGGTAGGCGTGTACGGTGGGAGGTCTATATAAGCAGAGCTCTCTGGCTAACTAGAGAACCCA
CTGCTTACTGGCTTATCGAAATTAATACGACTCACTATAGGGAGACCCAAGCTGGCTAGCGTTTAAACTT
AAGCTTATGTATCCTTATGATGTTCCTGATTACGCTGGAAGTGGAATGGGGCAACCCGGGAACGGCAGCG
CCTTCTTGCTGGCACCCAATAGAAGCCATGCGCCGGACCACGACGTCACGCAGCAAAGGGACGAGGTGTG
GGTGGTGGGCATGGGCATCGTCATGTCTCTCATCGTCCTGGCCATCGTGTTTGGCAATGTGCTGGTCATC
ACAGCCATTGCCAAGTTCGAGCGTCTGCAGACGGTCACCAACTACTTCATCACTTCACTGGCCTGTGCTG
ATCTGGTCATGGGCCTGGCAGTGGTGCCCTTTGGGGCCGCCCATATTCTTATGAAAATGTGGACTTTTGG
CAACTTCTGGTGCGAGTTTTGGACTTCCATTGATGTGCTGTGCGTCACGGCCAGCATTGAGACCCTGTGC
GTGATCGCAGTGGATCGCTACTTTGCCATTACTTCACCTTTCAAGTACCAGAGCCTGCTGACCAAGAATA
AGGCCCGGGTGATCATTCTGATGGTGTGGATTGTGTCAGGCCTTACCTCCTTCTTGCCCATTCAGATGCA
CTGGTACCGGGCCACCCACCAGGAAGCCATCAACTGCTATGCCAATGAGACCTGCTGTGACTTCTTCACG
AACCAAGCCTATGCCATTGCCTCTTCCATCGTGTCCTTCTACGTTCCCCTGGTGATCATGGTCTTCGTCT
ACTCCAGGGTCTTTCAGGAGGCCAAAAGGCAGCTCCAGAAGATTGACAAATCTGAGGGCCGCTTCCATGT
CCAGAACCTTAGCCAGGTGGAGCAGGATGGGCGGACGGGGCATGGACTCCGCAGATCTTCCAAGTTCTGC
TTGAAGGAGCACAAAGCCCTCAAGACGTTAGGCATCATCATGGGCACTTTCACCCTCTGCTGGCTGCCCT
TCTTCATCGTTAACATTGTGCATGTGATCCAGGATAACCTCATCCGTAAGGAAGTTTACATCCTCCTAAA
TTGGATAGGCTATGTCAATTCTGGTTTCAATCCCCTTATCTACTGCCGGAGCCCAGATTTCAGGATTGCC
TTCCAGGAGCTTCTGTGCCTGCGCAGGTCTTCTTTGAAGGCCTATGGGAATGGCTACTCCAGCAACGGCA
ACACAGGGGAGCAGAGTGGATATCACGTGGAACAGGAGAAAGAAAATAAACTGCTGTGTGAAGACCTCCC
AGGCACGGAAGACTTTGTGGGCCATCAAGGTACTGTGCCTAGCGATAACATTGATTCACAAGGGAGGAAT
TGTAGTACAAATGACTCACTGCTGTCTAGAGGAAGCGGAGGAAGCGGAGGAAGCGGAGGAAGCGGAGTGA
GCAAGGGCGAGGAGCTGTTCACCGGGGTGGTGCCCATCCTGGTCGAGCTGGACGGCGACGTAAACGGCCA
CAAGTTCAGCGTGTCCGGCGAGGGCGAGGGCGATGCCACCTACGGCAAGCTGACCCTGAAGTTCATCTGC
ACCACCGGCAAGCTGCCCGTGCCCTGGCCCACCCTCGTGACCACCTTCGGCTACGGCCTGATGTGCTTCG
CCCGCTACCCCGACCACATGAAGCAGCACGACTTCTTCAAGTCCGCCATGCCCGAAGGCTACGTCCAGGA
GCGCACCATCTTCTTCAAGGACGACGGCAACTACAAGACCCGCGCCGAGGTGAAGTTCGAGGGCGACACC
CTGGTGAACCGCATCGAGCTGAAGGGCATCGACTTCAAGGAGGACGGCAACATCCTGGGGCACAAGCTGG
AGTACAACTACAACAGCCACAACGTCTATATCATGGCCGACAAGCAGAAGAACGGCATCAAGGTGAACTT
CAAGATCCGCCACAACATCGAGGACGGCAGCGTGCAGCTCGCCGACCACTACCAGCAGAACACCCCCATC
GGCGACGGCCCCGTGCTGCTGCCCGACAACCACTACCTGAGCTACCAGTCCAAACTGAGCAAAGACCCCA
ACGAGAAGCGCGATCACATGGTCCTGCTGGAGTTCGTGACCGCCGCCGGGATCACTCTCGGCATGGACGA
GCTGTACAAGGAATTCGGAAGCGGAGGAAGCGGAGAAAACCTGTATTTTCAGGGCGGAAGCGGAGAAGAG
GAAGAGAAAAAAAAACAGCAGGAAGAGGAAGCAGAAAGGCTGAGGCGTATTCAAGAAGAAATGGAAAAGG
AAAGAAAAAGACGTGAAGAAGATGAACAACGTCGAAGAAAGGAGGAGGAGGAAAGGCGGATGAAACTTGA
GATGGAAGCAAAGAGAAAACAAGAAGAAGAAGAGAGAAAGAAAAGGGAAGATGATGAAAAACGCAAGAAG
AAGGGCTCTGGCGGCTCTGGCGGCGCGCCCGTGAGCAAGGGCGAGGAGCTGTTCACCGGGGTGGTGCCCA
TCCTGGTCGAGCTGGACGGCGACGTAAACGGCCACAAGTTCAGCGTGTCCGGCGAGGGCGAGGGCGATGC
CACCTACGGCAAGCTGACCCTGAAGTTCATCTGCACCACCGGCAAGCTGCCCGTGCCCTGGCCCACCCTC
GTGACCACCCTGACCTGGGGCGTGCAGTGCTTCGCCCGCTACCCCGACCACATGAAGCAGCACGACTTCT
TCAAGTCCGCCATGCCCGAAGGCTACGTCCAGGAGCGCACCATCTTCTTCAAGGACGACGGCAACTACAA
GACCCGCGCCGAGGTGAAGTTCGAGGGCGACACCCTGGTGAACCGCATCGAGCTGAAGGGCATCGACTTC
AAGGAGGACGGCAACATCCTGGGGCACAAGCTGGAGTACAACGCCATCAGCGACAACGTCTATATCACCG
CCGACAAGCAGAAGAACGGCATCAAGGCCAACTTCAAGATCCGCCACAACATCGAGGACGGCAGCGTGCA
GCTCGCCGACCACTACCAGCAGAACACCCCCATCGGCGACGGCCCCGTGCTGCTGCCCGACAACCACTAC
CTGAGCACCCAGTCCAAGCTGAGCAAAGACCCCAACGAGAAGCGCGATCACATGGTCCTGCTGGAGTTCG
TGACCGCCGCCGGGATCACTCTCGGCATGGACGAGCTGTACAAGTTAATTAACGGAAGCGGCGGGTCAGG
TGGAAGTGGAGACACGAAGAACGTCCAGTTTGTCTTCGACGCTGTCACCGACGTCATCATCAAGAACAAC
CTCAAAGACTGCGGGCTCTTCTGAGCGGCCGCTCGAGTCTAGAGGGCCCGTTTAAACCCGCTGATCAGCC
TCGACTGTGCCTTCTAGTTGCCAGCCATCTGTTGTTTGCCCCTCCCCCGTGCCTTCCTTGACCCTGGAAG
GTGCCACTCCCACTGTCCTTTCCTAATAAAATGAGGAAATTGCATCGCATTGTCTGAGTAGGTGTCATTC
TATTCTGGGGGGTGGGGTGGGGCAGGACAGCAAGGGGGAGGATTGGGAAGACAATAGCAGGCATGCTGGG
GATGCGGTGGGCTCTATGGCTTCTGAGGCGGAAAGAACCAGCTGGGGCTCTAGGGGGTATCCCC
[124 nt withheld, positions 4405-4528]
C
[91 nt withheld, positions 4530-4620]
AGGGTGATGGTTCACGTACCTAGAAGTTCCTATTCCGAAGTTCCTATTCTCTAGAAAGTATAGGAACTTC
CTTGGCCAAAAAGCCTGAACTCACCGCGACGTCTGTCGAGAAGTTTCTGATCGAAAAGTTCGACAGCGTC
TCCGACCTGATGCAGCTCTCGGAGGGCGAAGAATCTCGTGCTTTCAGCTTCGATGTAGGAGGGCGTGGAT
ATGTCCTGCGGGTAAATAGCTGCGCCGATGGTTTCTACAAAGATCGTTATGTTTATCGGCACTTTGCATC
GGCCGCGCTCCCGATTCCGGAAGTGCTTGACATTGGGGAATTCAGCGAGAGCCTGACCTATTGCATCTCC
CGCCGTGCACAGGGTGTCACGTTGCAAGACCTGCCTGAAACCGAACTGCCCGCTGTTCTGCAGCCGGTCG
CGGAGGCCATGGATGCGATCGCTGCGGCCGATCTTAGCCAGACGAGCGGGTTCGGCCCATTCGGACCGCA
AGGAATCGGTCAATACACTACATGGCGTGATTTCATATGCGCGATTGCTGATCCCCATGTGTATCACTGG
CAAACTGTGATGGACGACACCGTCAGTGCGTCCGTCGCGCAGGCTCTCGATGAGCTGATGCTTTGGGCCG
AGGACTGCCCCGAAGTCCGGCACCTCGTGCACGCGGATTTCGGCTCCAACAATGTCCTGACGGACAATGG
CCGCATAACAGCGGTCATTGACTGGAGCGAGGCGATGTTCGGGGATTCCCAATACGAGGTCGCCAACATC
TTCTTCTGGAGGCCGTGGTTGGCTTGTATGGAGCAGCAGACGCGCTACTTCGAGCGGAGGCATCCGGAGC
TTGCAGGATCGCCGCGGCTCCGGGCGTATATGCTCCGCATTGGTCTTGACCAACTCTATCAGAGCTTGGT
TGACGGCAATTTCGATGATGCAGCTTGGGCGCAGGGTCGATGCGACGCAATCGTCCGATCCGGAGCCGGG
ACTGTCGGGCGTACACAAATCGCCCGCAGAAGCGCGGCCGTCTGGACCGATGGCTGTGTAGAAGTACTCG
CCGATAGTGGAAACCGACGCCCCAGCACTCGTCCGAGGGCAAAGGAATAGCACGTACTACGAGATTTCGA
TTCCACCGCCGCCTTCTATGAAAGGTTGGGCTTCGGAATCGTTTTCCGGGACGCCGGCTGGATGATCCTC
CAGCGCGGGGATCTCATGCTGGAGTTCTTCGCCCACCCCAACTTGTTTATTGCAGCTTATAATGGTTACA
AATAAAGCAATAGCATCACAAATTTCACAAATAAAGCATTTTTTTCACTGCATTCTAGTTGTGGTTTGTC
CAAACTCATCAATGTATCTTATCATGTCTGTATACCGTCGACCTCTAGCTAGAGCTTGGCGTAATCATGG
TCATAGCTGTTTCCTGTGTGAAATTGTTATCCGCTCACAATTCCACACAACATACGAGCCGGAAGCATAA
AGTGTAAAGCCTGGGGTGCCTAATGAGTGAGCTAACTCACATTAATTGCGTTGCGCTCACTGCCCGCTTT
CCAGTCGGGAAACCTGTCGTGCCAGCTGCATTAATGAATCGGCCAACGCGCGGGGAGAGGCGGTTTGCGT
ATTGGGCGCTCTTCCGCTTCCTCGCTCACTGACTCGCTGCGCTCGGTCGTTCGGCTGCGGCGAGCGGTAT
CAGCTCACTCAAAGGCGGTAATACGGTTATCCACAGAATCAGGGGATAACGCAGGAAAGAACATGTGAGC
AAAAGGCCAGCAAAAGGCCAGGAACCGTAAAAAGGCCGCGTTGCTGGCGTTTTTCCATAGGCTCCGCCCC
CCTGACGAGCATCACAAAAATCGACGCTCAAGTCAGAGGTGGCGAAACCCGACAGGACTATAAAGATACC
AGGCGTTTCCCCCTGGAAGCTCCCTCGTGCGCTCTCCTGTTCCGACCCTGCCGCTTACCGGATACCTGTC
CGCCTTTCTCCCTTCGGGAAGCGTGGCGCTTTCTCATAGCTCACGCTGTAGGTATCTCAGTTCGGTGTAG
GTCGTTCGCTCCAAGCTGGGCTGTGTGCACGAACCCCCCGTTCAGCCCGACCGCTGCGCCTTATCCGGTA
ACTATCGTCTTGAGTCCAACCCGGTAAGACACGACTTATCGCCACTGGCAGCAGCCACTGGTAACAGGAT
TAGCAGAGCGAGGTATGTAGGCGGTGCTACAGAGTTCTTGAAGTGGTGGCCTAACTACGGCTACACTAGA
AGGACAGTATTTGGTATCTGCGCTCTGCTGAAGCCAGTTACCTTCGGAAAAAGAGTTGGTAGCTCTTGAT
CCGGCAAACAAACCACCGCTGGTAGCGGTGGTTTTTTTGTTTGCAAGCAGCAGATTACGCGCAGAAAAAA
AGGATCTCAAGAAGATCCTTTGATCTTTTCTACGGGGTCTGACGCTCAGTGGAACGAAAACTCACGTTAA
GGGATTTTGGTCATGAGATTATCAAAAAGGATCTTCACCTAGATCCTTTTAAATTAAAAATGAAGTTTTA
AATCAATCTAAAGTATATATGAGTAAACTTGGTCTGACAGTTACCAATGCTTAATCAGTGAGGCACCTAT
CTCAGCGATCTGTCTATTTCGTTCATCCATAGTTGCCTGACTCCCCGTCGTGTAGATAACTACGATACGG
GAGGGCTTACCATCTGGCCCCAGTGCTGCAATGATACCGCGAGACCCACGCTCACCGGCTCCAGATTTAT
CAGCAATAAACCAGCCAGCCGGAAGGGCCGAGCGCAGAAGTGGTCCTGCAACTTTATCCGCCTCCATCCA
GTCTATTAATTGTTGCCGGGAAGCTAGAGTAAGTAGTTCGCCAGTTAATAGTTTGCGCAACGTTGTTGCC
ATTGCTACAGGCATCGTGGTGTCACGCTCGTCGTTTGGTATGGCTTCATTCAGCTCCGGTTCCCAACGAT
CAAGGCGAGTTACATGATCCCCCATGTTGTGCAAAAAAGCGGTTAGCTCCTTCGGTCCTCCGATCGTTGT
CAGAAGTAAGTTGGCCGCAGTGTTATCACTCATGGTTATGGCAGCACTGCATAATTCTCTTACTGTCATG
CCATCCGTAAGATGCTTTTCTGTGACTGGTGAGTACTCAACCAAGTCATTCTGAGAATAGTGTATGCGGC
GACCGAGTTGCTCTTGCCCGGCGTCAATACGGGATAATACCGCGCCACATAGCAGAACTTTAAAAGTGCT
CATCATTGGAAAACGTTCTTCGGGGCGAAAACTCTCAAGGATCTTACCGCTGTTGAGATCCAGTTCGATG
TAACCCACTCGTGCACCCAACTGATCTTCAGCATCTTTTACTTTCACCAGCGTTTCTGGGTGAGCAAAAA
CAGGAAGGCAAAATGCCGCAAAAAAGGGAATAAGGGCGACACGGAAATGTTGAATACTCATACTCTTCCT
TTTTCAATATTATTGAAGCATTTATCAGGGTTATTGTCTCATGAGCGGATACATATTTGAATGTATTTAG
AAAAATAAACAAATAGGGGTTCCGCGCACATTTCCCCGAAAAGTGCCACCTGACGTC
