>Addgene plasmid #47436 | pCDNA_B2AR-i-pep | addgene partial sequence | sequence record 70531 | CMV-F 5'-CGCAAATGGGCGGTAGGCGTG-3'
CTATATAAGCAGAGCTCTCTGGCTAACTAGAGAACCCACTGCTTACTGGCTTATCGAAATTAATACGACT
CACTATAGGGAGACCCAAGCTGGCTAGCGTTTAAACTTAAGCTTATGTATCCTTATGATGTTCCTGATTA
CGCTGGAAGTGGAATGGGGCAACCCGGGAACGGCAGCGCCTTCTTGCTGGCACCCAATAGAAGCCATGCG
CCGGACCACGACGTCACGCAGCAAAGGGACGAGGTGTGGGTGGTGGGCATGGGCATCGTCATGTCTCTCA
TCGTCCTGGCCATCGTGTTTGGCAATGTGCTGGTCATCACAGCCATTGCCAAGTTCGAGCGTCTGCAGAC
GGTCACCAACTACTTCATCACTTCACTGGCCTGTGCTGATCTGGTCATGGGCCTGGCAGTGGTGCCCTTT
GGGGCCGCCCATATTCTTATGAAAATGTGGACTTTTGGCAACTTCTGGTGCGAGTTTTGGACTTCCATTG
ATGTGCTGTGCGTCACGGCCAGCATTGAGACCCTGTGCGTGATCGCAGTGGATCGCTACTTTGCCATTAC
TTCACCTTTCAAGTACCAGAGCCTGCTGACCAAGAATAAGGCCCGGGTGATCATTCTGATGGTGTGGATT
GTGTCAGGCCTTACCTCCTTCTTGCCCATTCAGATGCACTGGTACCGGGCCACCCACCAGGAAGCCATCA
ACTGCTATGCCAATGAGACCTGCTGTGACTTCTTCACGAACCAAGCCTATGCCATTGCCTCTTCCATCGT
GTCCTTCTACGTTCCCCTGGTGATCATGGTCTTCGTCTACTCCAGGGTCTTTCAGGAGGCCAAAAGGCAG
CTCCAGAAGATTGACAAATCTGAGGGCCGCTTCCATGTCCAGAACCTTAGCCAGGTGGAGCAGGATGGGC
GGACGGGGCATGGACTCCGCAGATCTTCCAAGTTCTGCTTGAAGGAGCACAAAGCCCTCAAGACGTTAGG
CATCATCATGGGCACTTTCACCCTCTGCTGGCTGCCCTTCTTCATCGTTAACATTGTGCATGTGATCCAG
GATAACCTCATCCGTAAGGAAGTTTACATCCTCCTAAATTG
