>Addgene plasmid #47436 | pCDNA_B2AR-i-pep | addgene partial sequence | sequence record 70537 | BGH-rev 5'-TAGAAGGCACAGTCGAGG-3'
AACGGGCCCTCTAGACTCGAGCGGCCGCTCAGAAGAGCCCGCAGTCTTTGAGGTTGTTCTTGATGATGAC
GTCGGTGACAGCGTCGAAGACAAACTGGACGTTCTTCGTGTCTCCACTTCCACCTGACCCGCCGCTTCCG
TTAATTAACTTGTACAGCTCGTCCATGCCGAGAGTGATCCCGGCGGCGGTCACGAACTCCAGCAGGACCA
TGTGATCGCGCTTCTCGTTGGGGTCTTTGCTCAGCTTGGACTGGGTGCTCAGGTAGTGGTTGTCGGGCAG
CAGCACGGGGCCGTCGCCGATGGGGGTGTTCTGCTGGTAGTGGTCGGCGAGCTGCACGCTGCCGTCCTCG
ATGTTGTGGCGGATCTTGAAGTTGGCCTTGATGCCGTTCTTCTGCTTGTCGGCGGTGATATAGACGTTGT
CGCTGATGGCGTTGTACTCCAGCTTGTGCCCCAGGATGTTGCCGTCCTCCTTGAAGTCGATGCCCTTCAG
CTCGATGCGGTTCACCAGGGTGTCGCCCTCGAACTTCACCTCGGCGCGGGTCTTGTAGTTGCCGTCGTCC
TTGAAGAAGATGGTGCGCTCCTGGACGTAGCCTTCGGGCATGGCGGACTTGAAGAAGTCGTGCTGCTTCA
TGTGGTCGGGGTAGCGGGCGAAGCACTGCACGCCCCAGGTCAGGGTGGTCACGAGGGTGGGCCAGGGCAC
GGGCAGCTTGCCGGTGGTGCAGATGAACTTCAGGGTCAGCTTGCCGTAGGTGGCATCGCCCTCGCCCTCG
CCGGACACGCTGAACTTGTGGCCGTTTACGTCGCCGTCCAGCTCGACCAGGATGGGCACCACCCCGGTGA
ACAGCTCCTCGCCCTTGCTCACGGGCGCGCCGCCAGAGCCGCCAGAGCCCTTCTTCTTGCGTTTTTCATC
ATCTTCCCTTTTCTTTCTCTCTTCTTCTTCTTGTTTTCTCTTTGCTTCCATCTCAAGTTTCATCCGCCTT
TCCTCCTCCTCCTTTCTTCGACGTTGTTCATCTTCTTCACGTCTTTTTCTTTCCTTTTCCATTTCTTCTT
GAATACGCCTCAGCCTTTCTGCTTCCTCTTCCTGCTGTTTTTTTT
