>Addgene plasmid #47436 | pCDNA_B2AR-i-pep | addgene partial sequence | sequence record 70538 | Adbr2-F1 5'-GTGGGCCATCAAGGTACTGTG-3'
CATTGATTCACAAGGGAGGAATTGTAGTACAAATGACTCACTGCTGTCTAGAGGAAGCGGAGGAAGCGGA
GGAAGCGGAGGAAGCGGAGTGAGCAAGGGCGAGGAGCTGTTCACCGGGGTGGTGCCCATCCTGGTCGAGC
TGGACGGCGACGTAAACGGCCACAAGTTCAGCGTGTCCGGCGAGGGCGAGGGCGATGCCACCTACGGCAA
GCTGACCCTGAAGTTCATCTGCACCACCGGCAAGCTGCCCGTGCCCTGGCCCACCCTCGTGACCACCTTC
GGCTACGGCCTGATGTGCTTCGCCCGCTACCCCGACCACATGAAGCAGCACGACTTCTTCAAGTCCGCCA
TGCCCGAAGGCTACGTCCAGGAGCGCACCATCTTCTTCAAGGACGACGGCAACTACAAGACCCGCGCCGA
GGTGAAGTTCGAGGGCGACACCCTGGTGAACCGCATCGAGCTGAAGGGCATCGACTTCAAGGAGGACGGC
AACATCCTGGGGCACAAGCTGGAGTACAACTACAACAGCCACAACGTCTATATCATGGCCGACAAGCAGA
AGAACGGCATCAAGGTGAACTTCAAGATCCGCCACAACATCGAGGACGGCAGCGTGCAGCTCGCCGACCA
CTACCAGCAGAACACCCCCATCGGCGACGGCCCCGTGCTGCTGCCCGACAACCACTACCTGAGCTACCAG
TCCAAACTGAGCAAAGACCCCAACGAGAAGCGCGATCACATGGTCCTGCTGGAGTTCGTGACCGCCGCCG
GGATCACTCTCGGCATGGACGAGCTGTACAAGGAATTCGGAAGCGGAGGAAGCGGAGAAAACCTGTATTT
TCAGGGCGGAAGCGGAGAAGAGGAAGAGAAAAAAAAACAGCAGGAAGAGGAAGCAGAAAGGCTGAGGCGT
ATTCAAGAAGAAATGGAAAAGGAAAGAAAAAGACGTGAAGAAGATGAACAACGTCGAAGAAAGGAGGAGG
AGGAAAGGCGGATGAAACTTGAGATGG
